Addgene plasmid #159298: pZFN-AAVS1-KKR
Purpose: ZFN (right) targeting the AAVS1 locus with obligate heterodimer FokI
Depositing lab: Kosuke Yusa. Depositing organization: Wellcome Sanger Institute.
Backbone
  Vector backbone: pCMV vector
  Backbone size w/o insert (bp): 2967
  Total vector size (bp): 4032
  Vector type: Mammalian Expression
Growth in bacteria
  Bacterial resistance: Kanamycin, 50 μg/mL
  Growth temperature: 37°C
  Growth strain: DH5alpha
  Copy number: High Copy
Gene/Insert
  Gene/Insert name: ZFN targeting the AAVS1 locus
  Species: Synthetic
  Insert size (bp): 1065
  Promoter: CMV promoter
  Cloning method: Unknown
  Sequencing primers: 5′ gttttggcaccaaaatcaac
Terms and licenses: Academic/Nonprofit Terms; Industry Terms: Not Available to Industry
How to cite: pZFN-AAVS1-KKR was a gift from Kosuke Yusa (Addgene plasmid # 159298 ; http://n2t.net/addgene:159298 ; RRID:Addgene_159298)
