[The description below was written by a language model from this plasmid's Addgene catalogue record and pLannotate feature annotations shown in this document.]
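Description:
pZFN-AAVS1-KKR is a small (about 4.0 kb) mammalian expression plasmid built on a pCMV backbone that encodes the "right" half of a zinc-finger nuclease pair directed at the AAVS1 locus. It is maintained in E. coli at high copy through a ColE1/pUC-type origin and selected with kanamycin via the Tn5 aminoglycoside phosphotransferase (NeoR/KanR) gene. No eukaryotic promoter is annotated upstream of that marker, so the record does not support assuming it works for G418 selection in mammalian cells. A short pBR322 bom fragment and a partial AmpR promoter are backbone remnants. A brief match to the HIV-1 5' LTR just after the CMV promoter is only a few dozen bases long and does not indicate a lentiviral vector.

The synthetic insert of roughly 1.1 kb is driven by the CMV immediate-early enhancer and promoter and terminated by the bovine growth hormone polyadenylation signal. A T7 promoter lies between the CMV promoter and the coding region and could in principle support in vitro transcription. The open reading frame begins with a 3xFLAG epitope for detecting the protein, continues through an unannotated stretch that presumably holds the AAVS1-specific zinc-finger array, and ends with a fragment of FokI corresponding to its cleavage domain. The KKR designation refers to an obligate-heterodimer FokI variant, which cuts efficiently only when paired with a complementary variant on the partner (left) ZFN, reducing off-target cleavage by homodimers. Co-delivery of both halves produces a double-strand break at AAVS1, a site commonly used for targeted transgene insertion. The depositor and sequencing-derived records differ by one nucleotide and in their start coordinate, but show the same features.
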