Features (pLannotate 1.2.2; 11 found; start..end, strand, type, name):
     36..415     +  enhancer       CMV enhancer: human cytomegalovirus immediate early enhancer
    416..619     +  promoter       CMV promoter: human cytomegalovirus (CMV) immediate early promoter
    615..648     +  LTR            5' LTR (truncated) (fragment): truncated 5' long terminal repeat (LTR) from HIV-1
    664..682     +  promoter       T7 promoter: promoter for bacteriophage T7 RNA polymerase
    751..816     +  CDS            3xFLAG: three tandem FLAG® epitope tags, followed by an enterokinase cleavage site
   1219..1806    +  CDS            fokIR (fragment): T2F1_PLAOK - Also known as rfoKI. Experimental evidence at protein level: Swiss-Prot protein existence level 1. Recognizes the double-stranded sequence 5'-GGATG-3'/3'-CATCC- 5' and cleaves respectively 14 bases after G-1 and 13 bases before C-1. From Planomicrobium okeanokoites (Planococcus okeanokoites) (Flavobacterium okeanokoites).
   1862..2086    +  polyA_signal   bGH poly(A) signal: bovine growth hormone polyadenylation signal
   2259..3053    +  CDS            NeoR/KanR: aminoglycoside phosphotransferase from Tn5; aph(3')-II (or nptII); confers resistance to neomycin, kanamycin, and G418 (Geneticin®)
   3074..3125    -  misc_feature   bom (fragment): basis of mobility region from pBR322
   3152..3240    +  promoter       AmpR promoter (fragment): bla
   3379..3967    +  rep_origin     ori: high-copy-number ColE1/pMB1/pBR322/pUC origin of replication
>Addgene plasmid #159298 | pZFN-AAVS1-KKR | depositor full sequence | sequence record 307766 | pZFN-AAVS1-KKR sequence 4032 bps
GACTCTTCGCGATGTACGGGCCAGATATACGCGTTGACATTGATTATTGACTAGTTATTAATAGTAATCA
ATTACGGGGTCATTAGTTCATAGCCCATATATGGAGTTCCGCGTTACATAACTTACGGTAAATGGCCCGC
CTGGCTGACCGCCCAACGACCCCCGCCCATTGACGTCAATAATGACGTATGTTCCCATAGTAACGCCAAT
AGGGACTTTCCATTGACGTCAATGGGTGGACTATTTACGGTAAACTGCCCACTTGGCAGTACATCAAGTG
TATCATATGCCAAGTACGCCCCCTATTGACGTCAATGACGGTAAATGGCCCGCCTGGCATTATGCCCAGT
ACATGACCTTATGGGACTTTCCTACTTGGCAGTACATCTACGTATTAGTCATCGCTATTACCATGGTGAT
GCGGTTTTGGCAGTACATCAATGGGCGTGGATAGCGGTTTGACTCACGGGGATTTCCAAGTCTCCACCCC
ATTGACGTCAATGGGAGTTTGTTTTGGCACCAAAATCAACGGGACTTTCCAAAATGTCGTAACAACTCCG
CCCCATTGACGCAAATGGGCGGTAGGCGTGTACGGTGGGAGGTCTATATAAGCAGAGCTCTCTGGCTAAC
TAGAGAACCCACTGCTTACTGGCTTATCGAAATTAATACGACTCACTATAGGGAGACCCAAGCTGGCTAG
CGTTTAAACTTAAGCTGATCCACTAGTCCAGTGTGGTGGAATTCGCCATGGACTACAAAGACCATGACGG
TGATTATAAAGATCATGACATCGATTACAAGGATGACGATGACAAGATGGCCCCCAAGAAGAAGAGGAAG
GTGGGCATTCACGGGGTACCCGCCGCTATGGCCGAGCGGCCCTTCCAGTGCCGGATCTGCATGCGGAACT
TTAGCCAGAGCAGCAACCTGGCCCGGCACATCAGAACCCACACAGGCGAGAAGCCCTTCGCCTGCGACAT
CTGCGGCCGGAAGTTCGCCCGGACCGACTACCTGGTGGACCACACCAAGATCCACACCGGCAGCCAGAAA
CCTTTTCAGTGCAGAATCTGTATGAGAAACTTCAGCTACAACACCCACCTGACCAGACACATCCGGACAC
ACACTGGGGAGAAACCTTTTGCCTGCGATATCTGTGGGAGAAAGTTTGCCCAGGGCTACAATCTGGCCGG
GCACACAAAGATTCACCTGAGAGGATCCCAGCTGGTGAAGAGCGAGCTGGAGGAGAAGAAGTCCGAGCTG
CGGCACAAGCTGAAGTACGTGCCCCACGAGTACATCGAGCTGATCGAGATCGCCAGGAACAGCACCCAGG
ACCGCATCCTGGAGATGAAGGTGATGGAGTTCTTCATGAAGGTGTACGGCTACAGGGGAAAGCACCTGGG
CGGAAGCAGAAAGCCTGACGGCGCCATCTATACAGTGGGCAGCCCCATCGATTACGGCGTGATCGTGGAC
ACAAAGGCCTACAGCGGCGGCTACAATCTGCCTATCGGCCAGGCCGACGAGATGCAGAGATACGTGAAGG
AGAACCAGACCCGGAATAAGCACATCAACCCCAACGAGTGGTGGAAGGTGTACCCTAGCAGCGTGACCGA
GTTCAAGTTCCTGTTCGTGAGCGGCCACTTCAAGGGCAACTACAAGGCCCAGCTGACCAGGCTGAACCGC
AAAACCAACTGCAATGGCGCCGTGCTGAGCGTGGAGGAGCTGCTGATCGGCGGCGAGATGATCAAAGCCG
GCACCCTGACACTGGAGGAGGTGCGGCGCAAGTTCAACAACGGCGAGATCAACTTCAGATCTTGATAACT
CGAGTCTAGAGGGCCCGTTTAAACCCGCTGATCAGCCTCGACTGTGCCTTCTAGTTGCCAGCCATCTGTT
GTTTGCCCCTCCCCCGTGCCTTCCTTGACCCTGGAAGGTGCCACTCCCACTGTCCTTTCCTAATAAAATG
AGGAAATTGCATCGCATTGTCTGAGTAGGTGTCATTCTATTCTGGGGGGTGGGGTGGGGCAGGACAGCAA
GGGGGAGGATTGGGAAGACAATAGCAGGCATGCTGGGGATGCGGTGGGCTCTATGGCTTCTACTGGGCGG
TTTTATGGACAGCAAGCGAACCGGAATTGCCAGCTGGGGCGCCCTCTGGTAAGGTTGGGAAGCCCTGCAA
AGTAAACTGGATGGCTTTCTCGCCGCCAAGGATCTGATGGCGCAGGGGATCAAGCTCTGATCAAGAGACA
GGATGAGGATCGTTTCGCATGATTGAACAAGATGGATTGCACGCAGGTTCTCCGGCCGCTTGGGTGGAGA
GGCTATTCGGCTATGACTGGGCACAACAGACAATCGGCTGCTCTGATGCCGCCGTGTTCCGGCTGTCAGC
GCAGGGGCGCCCGGTTCTTTTTGTCAAGACCGACCTGTCCGGTGCCCTGAATGAACTGCAAGACGAGGCA
GCGCGGCTATCGTGGCTGGCCACGACGGGCGTTCCTTGCGCAGCTGTGCTCGACGTTGTCACTGAAGCGG
GAAGGGACTGGCTGCTATTGGGCGAAGTGCCGGGGCAGGATCTCCTGTCATCTCACCTTGCTCCTGCCGA
GAAAGTATCCATCATGGCTGATGCAATGCGGCGGCTGCATACGCTTGATCCGGCTACCTGCCCATTCGAC
CACCAAGCGAAACATCGCATCGAGCGAGCACGTACTCGGATGGAAGCCGGTCTTGTCGATCAGGATGATC
TGGACGAAGAGCATCAGGGGCTCGCGCCAGCCGAACTGTTCGCCAGGCTCAAGGCGAGCATGCCCGACGG
CGAGGATCTCGTCGTGACCCATGGCGATGCCTGCTTGCCGAATATCATGGTGGAAAATGGCCGCTTTTCT
GGATTCATCGACTGTGGCCGGCTGGGTGTGGCGGACCGCTATCAGGACATAGCGTTGGCTACCCGTGATA
TTGCTGAAGAGCTTGGCGGCGAATGGGCTGACCGCTTCCTCGTGCTTTACGGTATCGCCGCTCCCGATTC
GCAGCGCATCGCCTTCTATCGCCTTCTTGACGAGTTCTTCTGAATTATTAACGCTTACAATTTCCTGATG
CGGTATTTTCTCCTTACGCATCTGTGCGGTATTTCACACCGCATACAGGTGGCACTTTTCGGGGAAATGT
GCGCGGAACCCCTATTTGTTTATTTTTCTAAATACATTCAAATATGTATCCGCTCATGAGACAATAACCC
TGATAAATGCTTCAATAATAGCACGTGCTAAAACTTCATTTTTAATTTAAAAGGATCTAGGTGAAGATCC
TTTTTGATAATCTCATGACCAAAATCCCTTAACGTGAGTTTTCGTTCCACTGAGCGTCAGACCCCGTAGA
AAAGATCAAAGGATCTTCTTGAGATCCTTTTTTTCTGCGCGTAATCTGCTGCTTGCAAACAAAAAAACCA
CCGCTACCAGCGGTGGTTTGTTTGCCGGATCAAGAGCTACCAACTCTTTTTCCGAAGGTAACTGGCTTCA
GCAGAGCGCAGATACCAAATACTGTCCTTCTAGTGTAGCCGTAGTTAGGCCACCACTTCAAGAACTCTGT
AGCACCGCCTACATACCTCGCTCTGCTAATCCTGTTACCAGTGGCTGCTGCCAGTGGCGATAAGTCGTGT
CTTACCGGGTTGGACTCAAGACGATAGTTACCGGATAAGGCGCAGCGGTCGGGCTGAACGGGGGGTTCGT
GCACACAGCCCAGCTTGGAGCGAACGACCTACACCGAACTGAGATACCTACAGCGTGAGCTATGAGAAAG
CGCCACGCTTCCCGAAGGGAGAAAGGCGGACAGGTATCCGGTAAGCGGCAGGGTCGGAACAGGAGAGCGC
ACGAGGGAGCTTCCAGGGGGAAACGCCTGGTATCTTTATAGTCCTGTCGGGTTTCGCCACCTCTGACTTG
AGCGTCGATTTTTGTGATGCTCGTCAGGGGGGCGGAGCCTATGGAAAAACGCCAGCAACGCGGCCTTTTT
ACGGTTCCTGGGCTTTTGCTGGCCTTTTGCTCACATGTTCTT
