Features (pLannotate 1.2.2; 11 found; start..end, strand, type, name):
    140..343     +  promoter       CMV promoter: human cytomegalovirus (CMV) immediate early promoter
    339..372     +  LTR            5' LTR (truncated) (fragment): truncated 5' long terminal repeat (LTR) from HIV-1
    388..406     +  promoter       T7 promoter: promoter for bacteriophage T7 RNA polymerase
    475..540     +  CDS            3xFLAG: three tandem FLAG® epitope tags, followed by an enterokinase cleavage site
    943..1530    +  CDS            fokIR (fragment): T2F1_PLAOK - Also known as rfoKI. Experimental evidence at protein level: Swiss-Prot protein existence level 1. Recognizes the double-stranded sequence 5'-GGATG-3'/3'-CATCC- 5' and cleaves respectively 14 bases after G-1 and 13 bases before C-1. From Planomicrobium okeanokoites (Planococcus okeanokoites) (Flavobacterium okeanokoites).
   1586..1810    +  polyA_signal   bGH poly(A) signal: bovine growth hormone polyadenylation signal
   1983..2777    +  CDS            NeoR/KanR: aminoglycoside phosphotransferase from Tn5; aph(3')-II (or nptII); confers resistance to neomycin, kanamycin, and G418 (Geneticin®)
   2798..2848    -  misc_feature   bom (fragment): basis of mobility region from pBR322
   2875..2963    +  promoter       AmpR promoter (fragment): bla
   3102..3690    +  rep_origin     ori: high-copy-number ColE1/pMB1/pBR322/pUC origin of replication
   3791..139     +  enhancer       CMV enhancer (across the origin): human cytomegalovirus immediate early enhancer
>Addgene plasmid #159298 | pZFN-AAVS1-KKR | addgene full sequence | sequence record 311594 | Addgene NGS Result
AGTGTATCATATGCCAAGTACGCCCCCTATTGACGTCAATGACGGTAAATGGCCCGCCTGGCATTATGCC
CAGTACATGACCTTATGGGACTTTCCTACTTGGCAGTACATCTACGTATTAGTCATCGCTATTACCATGG
TGATGCGGTTTTGGCAGTACATCAATGGGCGTGGATAGCGGTTTGACTCACGGGGATTTCCAAGTCTCCA
CCCCATTGACGTCAATGGGAGTTTGTTTTGGCACCAAAATCAACGGGACTTTCCAAAATGTCGTAACAAC
TCCGCCCCATTGACGCAAATGGGCGGTAGGCGTGTACGGTGGGAGGTCTATATAAGCAGAGCTCTCTGGC
TAACTAGAGAACCCACTGCTTACTGGCTTATCGAAATTAATACGACTCACTATAGGGAGACCCAAGCTGG
CTAGCGTTTAAACTTAAGCTGATCCACTAGTCCAGTGTGGTGGAATTCGCCATGGACTACAAAGACCATG
ACGGTGATTATAAAGATCATGACATCGATTACAAGGATGACGATGACAAGATGGCCCCCAAGAAGAAGAG
GAAGGTGGGCATTCACGGGGTACCCGCCGCTATGGCCGAGCGGCCCTTCCAGTGCCGGATCTGCATGCGG
AACTTTAGCCAGAGCAGCAACCTGGCCCGGCACATCAGAACCCACACAGGCGAGAAGCCCTTCGCCTGCG
ACATCTGCGGCCGGAAGTTCGCCCGGACCGACTACCTGGTGGACCACACCAAGATCCACACCGGCAGCCA
GAAACCTTTTCAGTGCAGAATCTGTATGAGAAACTTCAGCTACAACACCCACCTGACCAGACACATCCGG
ACACACACTGGGGAGAAACCTTTTGCCTGCGATATCTGTGGGAGAAAGTTTGCCCAGGGCTACAATCTGG
CCGGGCACACAAAGATTCACCTGAGAGGATCCCAGCTGGTGAAGAGCGAGCTGGAGGAGAAGAAGTCCGA
GCTGCGGCACAAGCTGAAGTACGTGCCCCACGAGTACATCGAGCTGATCGAGATCGCCAGGAACAGCACC
CAGGACCGCATCCTGGAGATGAAGGTGATGGAGTTCTTCATGAAGGTGTACGGCTACAGGGGAAAGCACC
TGGGCGGAAGCAGAAAGCCTGACGGCGCCATCTATACAGTGGGCAGCCCCATCGATTACGGCGTGATCGT
GGACACAAAGGCCTACAGCGGCGGCTACAATCTGCCTATCGGCCAGGCCGACGAGATGCAGAGATACGTG
AAGGAGAACCAGACCCGGAATAAGCACATCAACCCCAACGAGTGGTGGAAGGTGTACCCTAGCAGCGTGA
CCGAGTTCAAGTTCCTGTTCGTGAGCGGCCACTTCAAGGGCAACTACAAGGCCCAGCTGACCAGGCTGAA
CCGCAAAACCAACTGCAATGGCGCCGTGCTGAGCGTGGAGGAGCTGCTGATCGGCGGCGAGATGATCAAA
GCCGGCACCCTGACACTGGAGGAGGTGCGGCGCAAGTTCAACAACGGCGAGATCAACTTCAGATCTTGAT
AACTCGAGTCTAGAGGGCCCGTTTAAACCCGCTGATCAGCCTCGACTGTGCCTTCTAGTTGCCAGCCATC
TGTTGTTTGCCCCTCCCCCGTGCCTTCCTTGACCCTGGAAGGTGCCACTCCCACTGTCCTTTCCTAATAA
AATGAGGAAATTGCATCGCATTGTCTGAGTAGGTGTCATTCTATTCTGGGGGGTGGGGTGGGGCAGGACA
GCAAGGGGGAGGATTGGGAAGACAATAGCAGGCATGCTGGGGATGCGGTGGGCTCTATGGCTTCTACTGG
GCGGTTTTATGGACAGCAAGCGAACCGGAATTGCCAGCTGGGGCGCCCTCTGGTAAGGTTGGGAAGCCCT
GCAAAGTAAACTGGATGGCTTTCTTGCCGCCAAGGATCTGATGGCGCAGGGGATCAAGCTCTGATCAAGA
GACAGGATGAGGATCGTTTCGCATGATTGAACAAGATGGATTGCACGCAGGTTCTCCGGCCGCTTGGGTG
GAGAGGCTATTCGGCTATGACTGGGCACAACAGACAATCGGCTGCTCTGATGCCGCCGTGTTCCGGCTGT
CAGCGCAGGGGCGCCCGGTTCTTTTTGTCAAGACCGACCTGTCCGGTGCCCTGAATGAACTGCAAGACGA
GGCAGCGCGGCTATCGTGGCTGGCCACGACGGGCGTTCCTTGCGCAGCTGTGCTCGACGTTGTCACTGAA
GCGGGAAGGGACTGGCTGCTATTGGGCGAAGTGCCGGGGCAGGATCTCCTGTCATCTCACCTTGCTCCTG
CCGAGAAAGTATCCATCATGGCTGATGCAATGCGGCGGCTGCATACGCTTGATCCGGCTACCTGCCCATT
CGACCACCAAGCGAAACATCGCATCGAGCGAGCACGTACTCGGATGGAAGCCGGTCTTGTCGATCAGGAT
GATCTGGACGAAGAGCATCAGGGGCTCGCGCCAGCCGAACTGTTCGCCAGGCTCAAGGCGAGCATGCCCG
ACGGCGAGGATCTCGTCGTGACCCATGGCGATGCCTGCTTGCCGAATATCATGGTGGAAAATGGCCGCTT
TTCTGGATTCATCGACTGTGGCCGGCTGGGTGTGGCGGACCGCTATCAGGACATAGCGTTGGCTACCCGT
GATATTGCTGAAGAGCTTGGCGGCGAATGGGCTGACCGCTTCCTCGTGCTTTACGGTATCGCCGCTCCCG
ATTCGCAGCGCATCGCCTTCTATCGCCTTCTTGACGAGTTCTTCTGAATTATTAACGCTTACAATTTCCT
GATGCGGTATTTTCTCCTTACGCATCTGTGCGGTATTTCACACCGCATCAGGTGGCACTTTTCGGGGAAA
TGTGCGCGGAACCCCTATTTGTTTATTTTTCTAAATACATTCAAATATGTATCCGCTCATGAGACAATAA
CCCTGATAAATGCTTCAATAATAGCACGTGCTAAAACTTCATTTTTAATTTAAAAGGATCTAGGTGAAGA
TCCTTTTTGATAATCTCATGACCAAAATCCCTTAACGTGAGTTTTCGTTCCACTGAGCGTCAGACCCCGT
AGAAAAGATCAAAGGATCTTCTTGAGATCCTTTTTTTCTGCGCGTAATCTGCTGCTTGCAAACAAAAAAA
CCACCGCTACCAGCGGTGGTTTGTTTGCCGGATCAAGAGCTACCAACTCTTTTTCCGAAGGTAACTGGCT
TCAGCAGAGCGCAGATACCAAATACTGTTCTTCTAGTGTAGCCGTAGTTAGGCCACCACTTCAAGAACTC
TGTAGCACCGCCTACATACCTCGCTCTGCTAATCCTGTTACCAGTGGCTGCTGCCAGTGGCGATAAGTCG
TGTCTTACCGGGTTGGACTCAAGACGATAGTTACCGGATAAGGCGCAGCGGTCGGGCTGAACGGGGGGTT
CGTGCACACAGCCCAGCTTGGAGCGAACGACCTACACCGAACTGAGATACCTACAGCGTGAGCTATGAGA
AAGCGCCACGCTTCCCGAAGGGAGAAAGGCGGACAGGTATCCGGTAAGCGGCAGGGTCGGAACAGGAGAG
CGCACGAGGGAGCTTCCAGGGGGAAACGCCTGGTATCTTTATAGTCCTGTCGGGTTTCGCCACCTCTGAC
TTGAGCGTCGATTTTTGTGATGCTCGTCAGGGGGGCGGAGCCTATGGAAAAACGCCAGCAACGCGGCCTT
TTTACGGTTCCTGGCCTTTTGCTGGCCTTTTGCTCACATGTTCTTGCTGCTTCGCGATGTACGGGCCAGA
TATACGCGTTGACATTGATTATTGACTAGTTATTAATAGTAATCAATTACGGGGTCATTAGTTCATAGCC
CATATATGGAGTTCCGCGTTACATAACTTACGGTAAATGGCCCGCCTGGCTGACCGCCCAACGACCCCCG
CCCATTGACGTCAATAATGACGTATGTTCCCATAGTAACGCCAATAGGGACTTTCCATTGACGTCAATGG
GTGGAGTATTTACGGTAAACTGCCCACTTGGCAGTACATCA
